Addgene plasmid #74487: pJA291
Purpose: eF1alpha::puroR::mCherry::T2A::eGFP::MCS::wPRE for assaying effects of C-terminal fusions to eGFP
Depositing lab: Andrew Fire. Depositing organization: Stanford University. Publication: Translation readthrough mitigation. Arribere JA, Cenik ES, Jain N, Hess GT, Lee CH, Bassik MC, Fire AZ. Nature. 2016 Jun 1;534(7609):719-723. doi: 10.1038/nature18308. PubMed 27281202.
Backbone
  Vector backbone: pMCB306
  Backbone manufacturer: Bassik Lab
  Backbone size w/o insert (bp): 7167
  Total vector size (bp): 9167
  Vector type: Mammalian Expression, Lentiviral
  Selectable markers: Puromycin
Growth in bacteria
  Bacterial resistance: Ampicillin, 100 μg/mL
  Growth temperature: 37°C
  Growth strain: NEB Stable
  Copy number: Unknown
Gene/Insert
  Gene/Insert name: puroR-mCherry-T2A-eGFP
  Species: Synthetic
  Insert size (bp): 2000
  Promoter: EF1alpha
  Cloning method: Gibson Cloning
  Sequencing primers: 5′ nextera; 3′ nextera
Terms and licenses: Academic/Nonprofit Terms; Industry Terms: Not Available to Industry
How to cite: pJA291 was a gift from Andrew Fire (Addgene plasmid # 74487 ; http://n2t.net/addgene:74487 ; RRID:Addgene_74487)
