[The description below was written by a language model from this plasmid's Addgene catalogue record and pLannotate feature annotations shown in this document.]
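Description:
pJA291 is a 9,167 bp lentiviral mammalian expression plasmid built on the pMCB306 backbone and designed as a dual-fluorescence reporter for testing how sequences appended to the C-terminus of eGFP affect its expression. It is maintained in bacteria through a high-copy ColE1/pUC-type origin and an ampicillin resistance gene (β-lactamase with its own promoter). A recombination-deficient host strain is recorded, as is common for LTR-containing plasmids.

The viral portion has a third-generation-style layout. A CMV enhancer/promoter drives a truncated HIV-1 5' LTR, followed by the Ψ packaging signal with a partial gag fragment, the Rev response element for Rev-dependent nuclear export of the genomic RNA, and the cPPT/CTS element. A second truncated LTR, preceded by a nef fragment, closes the transfer cassette.

Between these elements, the human EF-1α promoter drives a synthetic insert of about 2 kb, assembled by Gibson cloning, that encodes puromycin N-acetyltransferase, then mCherry, a T2A peptide, and eGFP. The T2A itself is named in the catalogue description but is not annotated in the feature table; it would lie in the gap between mCherry and EGFP. Because T2A causes ribosomal skipping, eGFP is produced as a separate protein from the same transcript as the puromycin-resistance/mCherry portion. mCherry therefore serves as an internal normaliser and puromycin allows selection of transduced cells.

Downstream of eGFP are a loxP site and a multiple cloning site for inserting candidate C-terminal extensions, followed by WPRE to enhance transcript expression. The purpose of the single loxP site is not stated. The associated work concerns the consequences of translational readthrough.
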