Features (pLannotate 1.2.2; 22 found; start..end, strand, type, name):
     31..83      -  misc_feature   bom (fragment): basis of mobility region from pBR322
    238..617     +  enhancer       CMV enhancer: human cytomegalovirus immediate early enhancer
    618..817     +  promoter       CMV promoter: human cytomegalovirus (CMV) immediate early promoter
    835..1015    +  LTR            5' LTR (truncated): truncated 5' long terminal repeat (LTR) from HIV-1
   1062..1187    +  misc_feature   HIV-1 Ψ: packaging signal of human immunodeficiency virus type 1
   1171..1509    +  CDS            HIV-1 gag (fragment): gag protein from human immunodeficiency virus 1; gag
   1684..1917    +  misc_feature   RRE: The Rev response element (RRE) of HIV-1 allows for Rev-dependent mRNA export from the nucleus to the cytoplasm.
   2294..2394    +  CDS            Rev (fragment): human immunodeficiency virus 1 (HIV-1) Rev protein; rev; enhances nuclear export of unspliced and incompletely spliced viral mRNAs
   2444..2561    +  misc_feature   cPPT/CTS: central polypurine tract and central termination sequence of HIV-1
   2620..3791    +  promoter       EF-1α promoter: strong constitutive promoter for human elongation factor EF-1α
   3803..4399    +  CDS            PuroR: puromycin N-acetyltransferase; pac from Streptomyces alboniger; confers resistance to puromycin
   4424..5128    +  CDS            mCherry: mCherry is a basic (constitutively fluorescent) red fluorescent protein published in 2004, derived from Discosoma sp.. It is reported to be a very rapidly-maturing monomer with low acid sensitivity.
   5204..5920    +  CDS            EGFP: EGFP is a basic (constitutively fluorescent) green fluorescent protein published in 1996, derived from Aequorea victoria. It is reported to be a rapidly-maturing weak dimer with moderate acid sensitivity.
   5967..6000    +  protein_bind   loxP: Cre-mediated recombination occurs in the 8-bp core sequence (GCATACAT). Cre recombinase
   6033..6056    +  misc_feature   MCS (fragment): pBluescript multiple cloning site
   6056..6644    +  misc_feature   WPRE: woodchuck hepatitis virus posttranscriptional regulatory element
   6645..6664    +  misc_feature   MCS (fragment): pBluescript multiple cloning site
   6666..7166    +  CDS            nef (fragment): NEF_HV1LA - Experimental evidence at protein level: Swiss-Prot protein existence level 1. Extracellular Nef protein targets CD4(+) T-lymphocytes for apoptosis by interacting with CXCR4 surface receptors. From Human immunodeficiency virus type 1 group M subtype B (isolate Lai) (HIV-1).
   7173..7353    +  LTR            5' LTR (truncated): truncated 5' long terminal repeat (LTR) from HIV-1
   7415..8003    -  rep_origin     ori: high-copy-number ColE1/pMB1/pBR322/pUC origin of replication
   8174..9034    -  CDS            AmpR: β-lactamase; bla; confers resistance to ampicillin, carbenicillin, and related antibiotics
   9035..9139    -  promoter       AmpR promoter: bla
>Addgene plasmid #74487 | pJA291 | depositor full sequence | sequence record 140489 | pJA291 sequence 9167 bps
GTCGACGGATCGGGAGATCTCCCGATCCCCTATGGTGCACTCTCAGTACAATCTGCTCTGATGCCGCATA
GTTAAGCCAGTATCTGCTCCCTGCTTGTGTGTTGGAGGTCGCTGAGTAGTGCGCGAGCAAAATTTAAGCT
ACAACAAGGCAAGGCTTGACCGACAATTGCATGAAGAATCTGCTTAGGGTTAGGCGTTTTGCGCTGCTTC
GCGATGTACGGGCCAGATATACGCGTTGACATTGATTATTGACTAGTTATTAATAGTAATCAATTACGGG
GTCATTAGTTCATAGCCCATATATGGAGTTCCGCGTTACATAACTTACGGTAAATGGCCCGCCTGGCTGA
CCGCCCAACGACCCCCGCCCATTGACGTCAATAATGACGTATGTTCCCATAGTAACGCCAATAGGGACTT
TCCATTGACGTCAATGGGTGGAGTATTTACGGTAAACTGCCCACTTGGCAGTACATCAAGTGTATCATAT
GCCAAGTACGCCCCCTATTGACGTCAATGACGGTAAATGGCCCGCCTGGCATTATGCCCAGTACATGACC
TTATGGGACTTTCCTACTTGGCAGTACATCTACGTATTAGTCATCGCTATTACCATGGTGATGCGGTTTT
GGCAGTACATCAATGGGCGTGGATAGCGGTTTGACTCACGGGGATTTCCAAGTCTCCACCCCATTGACGT
CAATGGGAGTTTGTTTTGGCACCAAAATCAACGGGACTTTCCAAAATGTCGTAACAACTCCGCCCCATTG
ACGCAAATGGGCGGTAGGCGTGTACGGTGGGAGGTCTATATAAGCAGCGCGTTTTGCCTGTACTGGGTCT
CTCTGGTTAGACCAGATCTGAGCCTGGGAGCTCTCTGGCTAACTAGGGAACCCACTGCTTAAGCCTCAAT
AAAGCTTGCCTTGAGTGCTTCAAGTAGTGTGTGCCCGTCTGTTGTGTGACTCTGGTAACTAGAGATCCCT
CAGACCCTTTTAGTCAGTGTGGAAAATCTCTAGCAGTGGCGCCCGAACAGGGACTTGAAAGCGAAAGGGA
AACCAGAGGAGCTCTCTCGACGCAGGACTCGGCTTGCTGAAGCGCGCACGGCAAGAGGCGAGGGGCGGCG
ACTGGTGAGTACGCCAAAAATTTTGACTAGCGGAGGCTAGAAGGAGAGAGATGGGTGCGAGAGCGTCAGT
ATTAAGCGGGGGAGAATTAGATCGCGATGGGAAAAAATTCGGTTAAGGCCAGGGGGAAAGAAAAAATATA
AATTAAAACATATAGTATGGGCAAGCAGGGAGCTAGAACGATTCGCAGTTAATCCTGGCCTGTTAGAAAC
ATCAGAAGGCTGTAGACAAATACTGGGACAGCTACAACCATCCCTTCAGACAGGATCAGAAGAACTTAGA
TCATTATATAATACAGTAGCAACCCTCTATTGTGTGCATCAAAGGATAGAGATAAAAGACACCAAGGAAG
CTTTAGACAAGATAGAGGAAGAGCAAAACAAAAGTAAGACCACCGCACAGCAAGCGGCCGGCCGCTGATC
TTCAGACCTGGAGGAGGAGATATGAGGGACAATTGGAGAAGTGAATTATATAAATATAAAGTAGTAAAAA
TTGAACCATTAGGAGTAGCACCCACCAAGGCAAAGAGAAGAGTGGTGCAGAGAGAAAAAAGAGCAGTGGG
AATAGGAGCTTTGTTCCTTGGGTTCTTGGGAGCAGCAGGAAGCACTATGGGCGCAGCGTCAATGACGCTG
ACGGTACAGGCCAGACAATTATTGTCTGGTATAGTGCAGCAGCAGAACAATTTGCTGAGGGCTATTGAGG
CGCAACAGCATCTGTTGCAACTCACAGTCTGGGGCATCAAGCAGCTCCAGGCAAGAATCCTGGCTGTGGA
AAGATACCTAAAGGATCAACAGCTCCTGGGGATTTGGGGTTGCTCTGGAAAACTCATTTGCACCACTGCT
GTGCCTTGGAATGCTAGTTGGAGTAATAAATCTCTGGAACAGATTTGGAATCACACGACCTGGATGGAGT
GGGACAGAGAAATTAACAATTACACAAGCTTAATACACTCCTTAATTGAAGAATCGCAAAACCAGCAAGA
AAAGAATGAACAAGAATTATTGGAATTAGATAAATGGGCAAGTTTGTGGAATTGGTTTAACATAACAAAT
TGGCTGTGGTATATAAAATTATTCATAATGATAGTAGGAGGCTTGGTAGGTTTAAGAATAGTTTTTGCTG
TACTTTCTATAGTGAATAGAGTTAGGCAGGGATATTCACCATTATCGTTTCAGACCCACCTCCCAACCCC
GAGGGGACCCGACAGGCCCGAAGGAATAGAAGAAGAAGGTGGAGAGAGAGACAGAGACAGATCCATTCGA
TTAGTGAACGGATCGGCACTGCGTGCGCCAATTCTGCAGACAAATGGCAGTATTCATCCACAATTTTAAA
AGAAAAGGGGGGATTGGGGGGTACAGTGCAGGGGAAAGAATAGTAGACATAATAGCAACAGACATACAAA
CTAAAGAATTACAAAAACAAATTACAAAAATTCAAAATTTTCGGGTTTATTACAGGGACAGCAGAGATCC
AGTTTGGTTAGTACCGGGCCCGCTCTAGAGTGCCCGTCAGTGGGCAGAGCGCACATCGCCCACAGTCCCC
GAGAAGTTGGGGGGAGGGGTCGGCAATTGAACCGGTGCCTAGAGAAGGTGGCGCGGGGTAAACTGGGAAA
GTGATGTCGTGTACTGGCTCCGCCTTTTTCCCGAGGGTGGGGGAGAACCGTATATAAGTGCAGTAGTCGC
CGTGAACGTTCTTTTTCGCAACGGGTTTGCCGCCAGAACACAGGTAAGTGCCGTGTGTGGTTCCCGCGGG
CCTGGCCTCTTTACGGGTTATGGCCCTTGCGTGCCTTGAATTACTTCCACCTGGCTGCAGTACGTGATTC
TTGATCCCGAGCTTCGGGTTGGAAGTGGGTGGGAGAGTTCGAGGCCTTGCGCTTAAGGAGCCCCTTCGCC
TCGTGCTTGAGTTGAGGCCTGGCCTGGGCGCTGGGGCCGCCGCGTGCGAATCTGGTGGCACCTTCGCGCC
TGTCTCGCTGCTTTCGATAAGTCTCTAGCCATTTAAAATTTTTGATGACCTGCTGCGACGCTTTTTTTCT
GGCAAGATAGTCTTGTAAATGCGGGCCAAGATCTGCACACTGGTATTTCGGTTTTTGGGGCCGCGGGCGG
CGACGGGGCCCGTGCGTCCCAGCGCACATGTTCGGCGAGGCGGGGCCTGCGAGCGCGGCCACCGAGAATC
GGACGGGGGTAGTCTCAAGCTGGCCGGCCTGCTCTGGTGCCTGGCCTCGCGCCGCCGTGTATCGCCCCGC
CCTGGGCGGCAAGGCTGGCCCGGTCGGCACCAGTTGCGTGAGCGGAAAGATGGCCGCTTCCCGGCCCTGC
TGCAGGGAGCTCAAAATGGAGGACGCGGCGCTCGGGAGAGCGGGCGGGTGAGTCACCCACACAAAGGAAA
AGGGCCTTTCCGTCCTCAGCCGTCGCTTCATGTGACTCCACGGAGTACCGGGCGCCGTCCAGGCACCTCG
ATTAGTTCTCGCGCTTTTGGAGTACGTCGTCTTTAGGTTGGGGGGAGGGGTTTTATGCGATGGAGTTTCC
CCACACTGAGTGGGTGGAGACTGAAGTTAGGCCAGCTTGGCACTTGATGTAATTCTCCTTGGAATTTGCC
CTTTTTGAGTTTGGATCTTGGTTCATTCTCAAGCCTCAGACAGTGGTTCAAAGTTTTTTTCTTCCATTTC
AGGTGTCGTGAGCTAGCCCACCATGACCGAGTACAAGCCCACGGTGCGCCTCGCCACCCGCGACGACGTC
CCCCGGGCCGTACGCACCCTCGCCGCCGCGTTCGCCGACTACCCCGCCACGCGCCACACCGTCGACCCGG
ACCGCCACATCGAGCGGGTCACCGAGCTGCAAGAACTCTTCCTCACGCGCGTCGGGCTCGACATCGGCAA
GGTGTGGGTCGCGGACGACGGCGCCGCGGTGGCGGTCTGGACCACGCCGGAGAGCGTCGAAGCGGGGGCG
GTGTTCGCCGAGATCGGCCCGCGCATGGCCGAGTTGAGCGGTTCCCGGCTGGCCGCGCAGCAACAGATGG
AAGGCCTCCTGGCGCCGCACCGGCCCAAGGAGCCCGCGTGGTTCCTGGCCACCGTCGGCGTCTCGCCCGA
CCACCAGGGCAAGGGTCTGGGCAGCGCCGTCGTGCTCCCCGGAGTGGAGGCGGCCGAGCGCGCCGGGGTG
CCCGCCTTCCTGGAGACCTCCGCGCCCCGCAACCTCCCCTTCTACGAGCGGCTCGGCTTCACCGTCACCG
CCGACGTCGAGGTGCCCGAAGGACCGCGCACCTGGTGCATGACCCGCAAGCCCGGTGCCGGATCAGGTTC
AGGATCTGGTAGTGTGAGCAAGGGCGAGGAGGATAACATGGCCATCATCAAGGAGTTCATGCGCTTCAAG
GTGCACATGGAGGGCTCCGTGAACGGCCACGAGTTCGAGATCGAGGGCGAGGGCGAGGGCCGCCCCTACG
AGGGCACCCAGACCGCCAAGCTGAAGGTGACCAAGGGTGGCCCCCTGCCCTTCGCCTGGGACATCCTGTC
CCCTCAGTTCATGTACGGCTCCAAGGCCTACGTGAAGCACCCCGCCGACATCCCCGACTACTTGAAGCTG
TCCTTCCCCGAGGGCTTCAAGTGGGAGCGCGTGATGAACTTCGAGGACGGCGGCGTGGTGACCGTGACCC
AGGACTCCTCTCTCCAGGACGGCGAGTTCATCTACAAGGTGAAGCTGCGCGGCACCAACTTCCCCTCCGA
CGGCCCCGTAATGCAGAAGAAGACCATGGGCTGGGAGGCCTCCTCCGAGCGGATGTACCCCGAGGACGGC
GCTCTGAAAGGAGAGATCAAGCAGAGGCTGAAGCTGAAGGACGGCGGCCACTACGACGCTGAGGTCAAGA
CCACCTACAAGGCCAAGAAGCCCGTGCAGCTGCCCGGCGCCTACAACGTCAACATCAAGTTGGACATCAC
CTCCCACAACGAGGACTACACCATCGTGGAACAGTACGAACGCGCCGAGGGACGGCACTCCACCGGAGGA
ATGGACGAGCTGTACAAGGGATCGGGAGAGGGCAGAGGAAGTCTGCTAACATGCGGTGACGTCGAGGAGA
ATCCTGGCCCACCGGTCGCCACCATGGTGAGCAAGGGCGAGGAGCTGTTCACCGGGGTGGTGCCCATCCT
GGTCGAGCTGGACGGCGACGTAAACGGCCACAAGTTCAGCGTGTCTGGCGAGGGCGAGGGCGATGCCACC
TACGGCAAGCTGACCCTGAAGTTCATCTGCACCACCGGCAAGCTGCCCGTGCCCTGGCCCACCCTCGTGA
CCACCCTGACCTACGGCGTGCAGTGCTTCAGCCGCTACCCCGACCACATGAAGCAGCACGACTTCTTCAA
GTCCGCCATGCCCGAAGGCTACGTCCAGGAGCGCACCATCTTCTTCAAGGACGACGGCAACTACAAGACC
CGCGCCGAGGTGAAGTTCGAGGGCGACACCCTGGTGAACCGCATCGAGCTGAAGGGCATCGACTTCAAGG
AGGACGGCAACATCCTGGGGCACAAGCTGGAGTACAACTACAACAGCCACAACGTCTATATCATGGCCGA
CAAGCAGAAGAACGGCATCAAGGCGAACTTCAAGATCCGCCACAACATCGAGGACGGCAGCGTGCAGCTC
GCCGACCACTACCAGCAGAACACCCCCATCGGCGACGGCCCCGTGCTGCTGCCCGACAACCACTACCTGA
GCACCCAGTCCGCCCTGAGCAAAGACCCCAACGAGAAGCGCGATCACATGGTCCTGCTGGAGTTCGTGAC
CGCCGCCGGGATCACTCTCGGCATGGACGAGCTGTACAAGTGCGGCCGCGGAGCCTGCAGGTAATAAGAA
TTCGTCGAGGGACCTAATAACTTCGTATAGCATACATTATACGAAGTTATACATGTTTAAGGGTTCCGGT
TCCACTAGGTACAATTCGATATCAAGCTTATCGATAATCAACCTCTGGATTACAAAATTTGTGAAAGATT
GACTGGTATTCTTAACTATGTTGCTCCTTTTACGCTATGTGGATACGCTGCTTTAATGCCTTTGTATCAT
GCTATTGCTTCCCGTATGGCTTTCATTTTCTCCTCCTTGTATAAATCCTGGTTGCTGTCTCTTTATGAGG
AGTTGTGGCCCGTTGTCAGGCAACGTGGCGTGGTGTGCACTGTGTTTGCTGACGCAACCCCCACTGGTTG
GGGCATTGCCACCACCTGTCAGCTCCTTTCCGGGACTTTCGCTTTCCCCCTCCCTATTGCCACGGCGGAA
CTCATCGCCGCCTGCCTTGCCCGCTGCTGGACAGGGGCTCGGCTGTTGGGCACTGACAATTCCGTGGTGT
TGTCGGGGAAATCATCGTCCTTTCCTTGGCTGCTCGCCTGTGTTGCCACCTGGATTCTGCGCGGGACGTC
CTTCTGCTACGTCCCTTCGGCCCTCAATCCAGCGGACCTTCCTTCCCGCGGCCTGCTGCCGGCTCTGCGG
CCTCTTCCGCGTCTTCGCCTTCGCCCTCAGACGAGTCGGATCTCCCTTTGGGCCGCCTCCCCGCATCGAT
ACCGTCGACCTCGATCGAGACCTAGAAAAACATGGAGCAATCACAAGTAGCAATACAGCAGCTACCAATG
CTGATTGTGCCTGGCTAGAAGCACAAGAGGAGGAGGAGGTGGGTTTTCCAGTCACACCTCAGGTACCTTT
AAGACCAATGACTTACAAGGCAGCTGTAGATCTTAGCCACTTTTTAAAAGAAAAGGGGGGACTGGAAGGG
CTAATTCACTCCCAACGAAGACAAGATATCCTTGATCTGTGGATCTACCACACACAAGGCTACTTCCCTG
ATTGGCAGAACTACACACCAGGGCCAGGGATCAGATATCCACTGACCTTTGGATGGTGCTACAAGCTAGT
ACCAGTTGAGCAAGAGAAGGTAGAAGAAGCCAATGAAGGAGAGAACACCCGCTTGTTACACCCTGTGAGC
CTGCATGGGATGGATGACCCGGAGAGAGAAGTATTAGAGTGGAGGTTTGACAGCCGCCTAGCATTTCATC
ACATGGCCCGAGAGCTGCATCCGGACTGTACTGGGTCTCTCTGGTTAGACCAGATCTGAGCCTGGGAGCT
CTCTGGCTAACTAGGGAACCCACTGCTTAAGCCTCAATAAAGCTTGCCTTGAGTGCTTCAAGTAGTGTGT
GCCCGTCTGTTGTGTGACTCTGGTAACTAGAGATCCCTCAGACCCTTTTAGTCAGTGTGGAAAATCTCTA
GCAGCATGTGAGCAAAAGGCCAGCAAAAGGCCAGGAACCGTAAAAAGGCCGCGTTGCTGGCGTTTTTCCA
TAGGCTCCGCCCCCCTGACGAGCATCACAAAAATCGACGCTCAAGTCAGAGGTGGCGAAACCCGACAGGA
CTATAAAGATACCAGGCGTTTCCCCCTGGAAGCTCCCTCGTGCGCTCTCCTGTTCCGACCCTGCCGCTTA
CCGGATACCTGTCCGCCTTTCTCCCTTCGGGAAGCGTGGCGCTTTCTCATAGCTCACGCTGTAGGTATCT
CAGTTCGGTGTAGGTCGTTCGCTCCAAGCTGGGCTGTGTGCACGAACCCCCCGTTCAGCCCGACCGCTGC
GCCTTATCCGGTAACTATCGTCTTGAGTCCAACCCGGTAAGACACGACTTATCGCCACTGGCAGCAGCCA
CTGGTAACAGGATTAGCAGAGCGAGGTATGTAGGCGGTGCTACAGAGTTCTTGAAGTGGTGGCCTAACTA
CGGCTACACTAGAAGAACAGTATTTGGTATCTGCGCTCTGCTGAAGCCAGTTACCTTCGGAAAAAGAGTT
GGTAGCTCTTGATCCGGCAAACAAACCACCGCTGGTAGCGGTGGTTTTTTTGTTTGCAAGCAGCAGATTA
CGCGCAGAAAAAAAGGATCTCAAGAAGATCCTTTGATCTTTTCTACGGGGTCTGACGCTCAGTGGAACGA
AAACTCACGTTAAGGGATTTTGGTCATGAGATTATCAAAAAGGATCTTCACCTAGATCCTTTTAAATTAA
AAATGAAGTTTTAAATCAATCTAAAGTATATATGAGTAAACTTGGTCTGACAGTTACCAATGCTTAATCA
GTGAGGCACCTATCTCAGCGATCTGTCTATTTCGTTCATCCATAGTTGCCTGACTCCCCGTCGTGTAGAT
AACTACGATACGGGAGGGCTTACCATCTGGCCCCAGTGCTGCAATGATACCGCGAGACCCACGCTCACCG
GCTCCAGATTTATCAGCAATAAACCAGCCAGCCGGAAGGGCCGAGCGCAGAAGTGGTCCTGCAACTTTAT
CCGCCTCCATCCAGTCTATTAATTGTTGCCGGGAAGCTAGAGTAAGTAGTTCGCCAGTTAATAGTTTGCG
CAACGTTGTTGCCATTGCTACAGGCATCGTGGTGTCACGCTCGTCGTTTGGTATGGCTTCATTCAGCTCC
GGTTCCCAACGATCAAGGCGAGTTACATGATCCCCCATGTTGTGCAAAAAAGCGGTTAGCTCCTTCGGTC
CTCCGATCGTTGTCAGAAGTAAGTTGGCCGCAGTGTTATCACTCATGGTTATGGCAGCACTGCATAATTC
TCTTACTGTCATGCCATCCGTAAGATGCTTTTCTGTGACTGGTGAGTACTCAACCAAGTCATTCTGAGAA
TAGTGTATGCGGCGACCGAGTTGCTCTTGCCCGGCGTCAATACGGGATAATACCGCGCCACATAGCAGAA
CTTTAAAAGTGCTCATCATTGGAAAACGTTCTTCGGGGCGAAAACTCTCAAGGATCTTACCGCTGTTGAG
ATCCAGTTCGATGTAACCCACTCGTGCACCCAACTGATCTTCAGCATCTTTTACTTTCACCAGCGTTTCT
GGGTGAGCAAAAACAGGAAGGCAAAATGCCGCAAAAAAGGGAATAAGGGCGACACGGAAATGTTGAATAC
TCATACTCTTCCTTTTTCAATATTATTGAAGCATTTATCAGGGTTATTGTCTCATGAGCGGATACATATT
TGAATGTATTTAGAAAAATAAACAAATAGGGGTTCCGCGCACATTTCCCCGAAAAGTGCCACCTGAC
