>Addgene plasmid #74487 | pJA291 | addgene partial sequence | sequence record 142096 | WPRE-R 5'-CATAGCGTAAAAGGAGCAACA-3'
TCAATCTTTCACAAATTTTGTAATCCAGAGGTTGATTATCGATAAGCTTGATATCGAATTGTACCTAGTG
GAACCGGAACCCTTAAACATGTATAACTTCGTATAATGTATGCTATACGAAGTTATTAGGTCCCTCGACG
AATTCTTATTACCTGCAGGCTCCGCGGCCGCACTTGTACAGCTCGTCCATGCCGAGAGTGATCCCGGCGG
CGGTCACGAACTCCAGCAGGACCATGTGATCGCGCTTCTCGTTGGGGTCTTTGCTCAGGGCGGACTGGGT
GCTCAGGTAGTGGTTGTCGGGCAGCAGCACGGGGCCGTCGCCGATGGGGGTGTTCTGCTGGTAGTGGTCG
GCGAGCTGCACGCTGCCGTCCTCGATGTTGTGGCGGATCTTGAAGTTCGCCTTGATGCCGTTCTTCTGCT
TGTCGGCCATGATATAGACGTTGTGGCTGTTGTAGTTGTACTCCAGCTTGTGCCCCAGGATGTTGCCGTC
CTCCTTGAAGTCGATGCCCTTCAGCTCGATGCGGTTCACCAGGGTGTCGCCCTCGAACTTCACCTCGGCG
CGGGTCTTGTAGTTGCCGTCGTCCTTGAAGAAGATGGTGCGCTCCTGGACGTAGCCTTCGGGCATGGCGG
ACTTGAAGAAGTCGTGCTGCTTCATGTGGTCGGGGTAGCGGCTGAAGCACTGCACGCCGTAGGTCAGGGT
GGTCACGAGGGTGGGCCAGGGCACGGGCAGCTTGCCGGTGGTGCAGATGAACTTCAGGGTCAGCTTGCCG
TAGGTGGCATCGCCCTCGCCCTCGCCAGACACGCTGAACTTGTGGCCGTTTACGTCGCCGTCCAGCTCGA
CCAGGATGGGCACCACCCCGGTGAACAGCTCCTCGCCCTTGCTCACCATGGTGGCGACCGGTGGGCCAGG
ATTCTCCTCGACGTCACCGCATGTTAGCAG
