>Addgene plasmid #74487 | pJA291 | addgene partial sequence | sequence record 145670 | Puro-F 5'-GCAACCTCCCTTCTACGAGC-3'
CGCCGACGTCGAGGTGCCCGAAGGACCGCGCACCTGGTGCATGACCCGCAAGCCCGGTGCCGGATCAGGT
TCAGGATCTGGTAGTGTGAGCAAGGGCGAGGAGGATAACATGGCCATCATCAAGGAGTTCATGCGCTTCA
AGGTGCACATGGAGGGCTCCGTGAACGGCCACGAGTTCGAGATCGAGGGCGAGGGCGAGGGCCGCCCCTA
CGAGGGCACCCAGACCGCCAAGCTGAAGGTGACCAAGGGTGGCCCCCTGCCCTTCGCCTGGGACATCCTG
TCCCCTCAGTTCATGTACGGCTCCAAGGCCTACGTGAAGCACCCCGCCGACATCCCCGACTACTTGAAGC
TGTCCTTCCCCGAGGGCTTCAAGTGGGAGCGCGTGATGAACTTCGAGGACGGCGGCGTGGTGACCGTGAC
CCAGGACTCCTCTCTCCAGGACGGCGAGTTCATCTACAAGGTGAAGCTGCGCGGCACCAACTTCCCCTCC
GACGGCCCCGTAATGCAGAAGAAGACCATGGGCTGGGAGGCCTCCTCCGAGCGGATGTACCCCGAGGACG
GCGCTCTGAAAGGAGAGATCAAGCAGAGGCTGAAGCTGAAGGACGGCGGCCACTACGACGCTGAGGTCAA
GACCACCTACAAGGCCAAGAAGCCCGTGCAGCTGCCCGGCGCCTACAACGTCAACATCAAGTTGGACATC
ACCTCCCACAACGAGGACTACACCATCGTGGAACAGTACGAACGCGCCGAGGGACGGCACTCCACCGGAG
GAATGGACGAGCTGTACAAGGGATCGGGAGAGGGCAGAGGAAGTCTGCTAACATGCGGTGACGTCGAGGA
GAATCCTGGCCCACCGGTCGCCACCATGGTGAGCAAGGGCGAGGAGCTGTTCACCGGGGTGGTGCCCATC
CTGGTCGAGCTGGACGGCGACGTAAACGGCCACAAGTTCAGCGTGTCTGGCGAGGGCGAGGGCGATGCCA
CCTACGGCAAGCTGACCCTGAAGTTCATCTGCACCACCGGCAAGCTGCCCGTGCCCTGGCCCACCCTCGT
GACCACCCTGACCTACGGCGTGCAGTGCTTCAGCC
